>Addgene plasmid #191690 | PL752-OTX2-LA-p2a-EGFPnls-hGHpA-PGK-puroR-OTX2-RA | addgene full sequence | sequence record 376426 | Addgene NGS Result
TTAATATTTTGTTAAAATTCGCGTTAAATTTTTGTTAAATCAGCTCATTTTTTAACCAATAGGCCGAAAT
CGGCAAAATCCCTTATAAATCAAAAGAATAGACCGAGATAGGGT
[37 nt withheld, positions 115-151]
AAAGAACGTGGACTCCAACGTCAAAGG
[49 nt withheld, positions 179-227]
T
[91 nt withheld, positions 229-319]
G
[124 nt withheld, positions 321-444]
CAGGTGGCACTTTTCGGGGAAATGTGCGCGGAACCCCTATTTGTTTATTTTTCTAAATACATTCAAATAT
GTATCCGCTCATGAGACAATAACCCTGATAAATGCTTCAATAATATTGAAAAAGGAAGAGTATGAGTATT
CAACATTTCCGTGTCGCCCTTATTCCCTTTTTTGCGGCATTTTGCCTTCCTGTTTTTGCTCACCCAGAAA
CGCTGGTGAAAGTAAAAGATGCTGAAGATCAGTTGGGTGCACGAGTGGGTTACATCGAACTGGATCTCAA
CAGCGGTAAGATCCTTGAGAGTTTTCGCCCCGAAGAACGTTTTCCAATGATGAGCACTTTTAAAGTTCTG
CTATGTGGCGCGGTATTATCCCGTATTGACGCCGGGCAAGAGCAACTCGGTCGCCGCATACACTATTCTC
AGAATGACTTGGTTGAGTACTCACCAGTCACAGAAAAGCATCTTACGGATGGCATGACAGTAAGAGAATT
ATGCAGTGCTGCCATAACCATGAGTGATAACACTGCGGCCAACTTACTTCTGACAACGATCGGAGGACCG
AAGGAGCTAACCGCTTTTTTGCACAACATGGGGGATCATGTAACTCGCCTTGATCGTTGGGAACCGGAGC
TGAATGAAGCCATACCAAACGACGAGCGTGACACCACGATGCCTGTAGCAATGGCAACAACGTTGCGCAA
ACTATTAACTGGCGAACTACTTACTCTAGCTTCCCGGCAACAATTAATAGACTGGATGGAGGCGGATAAA
GTTGCAGGACCACTTCTGCGCTCGGCCCTTCCGGCTGGCTGGTTTATTGCTGATAAATCTGGAGCCGGTG
AGCGTGGGTCTCGCGGTATCATTGCAGCACTGGGGCCAGATGGTAAGCCCTCCCGTATCGTAGTTATCTA
CACGACGGGGAGTCAGGCAACTATGGATGAACGAAATAGACAGATCGCTGAGATAGGTGCCTCACTGATT
AAGCATTGGTAACTGTCAGACCAAGTTTACTCATATATACTTTAGATTGATTTAAAACTTCATTTTTAAT
TTAAAAGGATCTAGGTGAAGATCCTTTTTGATAATCTCATGACCAAAATCCCTTAACGTGAGTTTTCGTT
CCACTGAGCGTCAGACCCCGTAGAAAAGATCAAAGGATCTTCTTGAGATCCTTTTTTTCTGCGCGTAATC
TGCTGCTTGCAAACAAAAAAACCACCGCTACCAGCGGTGGTTTGTTTGCCGGATCAAGAGCTACCAACTC
TTTTTCCGAAGGTAACTGGCTTCAGCAGAGCGCAGATACCAAATACTGTTCTTCTAGTGTAGCCGTAGTT
AGGCCACCACTTCAAGAACTCTGTAGCACCGCCTACATACCTCGCTCTGCTAATCCTGTTACCAGTGGCT
GCTGCCAGTGGCGATAAGTCGTGTCTTACCGGGTTGGACTCAAGACGATAGTTACCGGATAAGGCGCAGC
GGTCGGGCTGAACGGGGGGTTCGTGCACACAGCCCAGCTTGGAGCGAACGACCTACACCGAACTGAGATA
CCTACAGCGTGAGCTATGAGAAAGCGCCACGCTTCCCGAAGGGAGAAAGGCGGACAGGTATCCGGTAAGC
GGCAGGGTCGGAACAGGAGAGCGCACGAGGGAGCTTCCAGGGGGAAACGCCTGGTATCTTTATAGTCCTG
TCGGGTTTCGCCACCTCTGACTTGAGCGTCGATTTTTGTGATGCTCGTCAGGGGGGCGGAGCCTATGGAA
AAACGCCAGCAACGCGGCCTTTTTACGGTTCCTGGCCTTTTGCTGGCCTTTTGCTCACATGTTCTTTCCT
GCGTTATCCCCTGATTCTGTGGATAACCGTATTACCGCCTTTGAGTGAGCTGATACCGCTCGCCGCAGCC
GAACGACCGAGCGCAGCGAGTCAGTGAGCGAGGAAGCGGAAGAGCGCCCAATACGCAAACCGCCTCTCCC
CGCGCGTTGGCCGATTCATTAATGCAGCTGGCACGACAGGTTTCCCGACTGGAAAGCGGGCAGTGAGCGC
AACGCAATTAATGTGAGTTAGCTCACTCATTAGGCACCCCAGGCTTTACACTTTATGCTTCCGGCTCGTA
TGTTGTGTGGAATTGTGAGCGGATAACAATTTCACACAGGAAACAGCTATGACCATGATTACGCCAAGCT
CGAAATTAACCCTCACTAAAGGGAACAAAAGCTGGTACCGGGCCCCCCCTCGAGGCCTCCAAAAGACAGA
GATACATTCTATTCCTCTGTGAGAGTGTTCCAAAATATAGCTGGGTCTATGTGTATGTGTGTGTTAGAGG
CGAAATAAGATAGGAAAGTGATGTGGAGAGTTTTTAGCTATATGATTTGGGGGATTATCTTAAATGTTAT
TCTGGGCAAGAAATAAGACAGTGTCAAGTGTTTTTAGACAGAGCCTCCCCAACTTTCTTACAAGTCCAGG
AGTTTATATGAGAGTACCACATAATAGGTCTTCAGTGGCAGGGGAAATTGTGTGTTTAGCTGATCTGCCC
ATGTAGGATAGATTTATAATACGGGAGCCATTCTTGTCCTTAAGGAACTATCAAAACCGAGTTAAAGAAT
TTTCTTTCCCTTCCAAGGTATGGTTTAAGAATCGAAGAGCTAAGTGCCGCCAACAACAGCAACAACAGCA
GAATGGAGGTCAAAACAAAGTGAGACCTGCCAAAAAGAAGACATCTCCAGCTCGGGAAGTGAGTTCAGAG
AGTGGAACAAGTGGCCAATTCACTCCCCCCTCTAGCACCTCAGTCCCGACCATTGCCAGCAGCAGTGCTC
CTGTGTCTATCTGGAGCCCAGCTTCCATCTCCCCACTGTCAGATCCCTTGTCCACCTCCTCTTCCTGCAT
GCAGAGGTCCTATCCCATGACCTATACTCAGGCTTCAGGTTATAGTCAAGGATATGCTGGCTCAACTTCC
TACTTTGGGGGCATGGACTGTGGATCATATTTGACCCCTATGCATCACCAGCTTCCCGGACCAGGGGCCA
CACTCAGTCCCATGGGTACCAATGCAGTCACCAGCCATCTCAATCAGTCCCCAGCTTCTCTTTCCACCCA
GGGATATGGAGCTTCAAGCTTGGGTTTTAACTCAACCACTGATTGCTTGGATTATAAGGACCAAACTGCC
TCCTGGAAGCTTAACTTCAATGCTGACTGCTTGGATTATAAAGATCAGACATCCTCGTGGAAATTCCAGG
TTTTGGCAACAAACTTCTCTCTGCTGAAACAAGCCGGAGATGTCGAAGAGAATCCTGGACCGATGGTGAG
CAAGGGCGAGGAGCTGTTCACCGGGGTGGTGCCCATCCTGGTCGAGCTGGACGGCGACGTAAACGGCCAC
AAGTTCAGCGTGTCCGGCGAGGGCGAGGGCGATGCCACCTACGGCAAGCTGACCCTGAAGTTCATCTGCA
CCACCGGCAAGCTGCCCGTGCCCTGGCCCACCCTCGTGACCACCCTGACCTACGGCGTGCAGTGCTTCAG
CCGCTACCCCGACCACATGAAGCAGCACGACTTCTTCAAGTCCGCCATGCCCGAAGGCTACGTCCAGGAG
CGCACCATCTTCTTCAAGGACGACGGCAACTACAAGACCCGCGCCGAGGTGAAGTTCGAGGGCGACACCC
TGGTGAACCGCATCGAGCTGAAGGGCATCGACTTCAAGGAGGACGGCAACATCCTGGGGCACAAGCTGGA
GTACAACTACAACAGCCACAACGTCTATATCATGGCCGACAAGCAGAAGAACGGCATCAAGGTGAACTTC
AAGATCCGCCACAACATCGAGGACGGCAGCGTGCAGCTCGCCGACCACTACCAGCAGAACACCCCCATCG
GCGACGGCCCCGTGCTGCTGCCCGACAACCACTACCTGAGCACCCAGTCCGCCCTGAGCAAAGACCCCAA
CGAGAAGCGCGATCACATGGTCCTGCTGGAGTTCGTGACCGCCGCCGGGATCACTCTCGGCATGGACGAG
CTGTACAAGAAGCGACCTGCCGCCACAAAGAAGGCTGGACAGGCTAAGAAGAAGAAATAATGAGAATTCT
CAATTTCTGAGAACTGTCATTCTCGGAAATTGAAGCGCTGCTCGAGAGATCTACGGGTGGCATCCCTGTG
ACCCCTCCCCAGTGCCTCTCCTGGCCCTGGAAGTTGCCACTCCAGTGCCCACCAGCCTTGTCCTAATAAA
ATTAAGTTGCATCATTTTGTCTGACTAGGTGTCCTTCTATAATATTATGGGGTGGAGGGGGGTGGTATGG
AGCAAGGGGCAAGTTGGGAAGACAACCTGTAGGGCCTGCGGGGTCTATTGGGAACCAAGCTGGAGTGCAG
TGGCACAATCTTGGCTCACTGCAATCTCCGCCTCCTGGGTTCAAGCGATTCTCCTGCCTCAGCCTCCCGA
GTTGTTGGGATTCCAGGCATGCATGACCAGGCTCAGCTAATTTTTGTTTTTTTGGTAGAGACGGGGTTTC
ACCATATTGGCCAGGCTGGTCTCCAACTCCTAATCTCAGGTGATCTACCCACCTTGGCCTCCCAAATTGC
TGGGATTACAGGCGTGAACCACTGCTCCCTTCCCTGTCCTTTAGGTCTGAAGAGGAGTTTACGTCCAGCC
ACGCGTAGGATCTCGACCTCGAAATTCTACCGGGTAGGGGAGGCGCTTTTCCCAAGGCAGTCTGGAGCAT
GCGCTTTAGCAGCCCCGCTGGGCACTTGGCGCTACACAAGTGGCCTCTGGCCTCGCACACATTCCACATC
CACCGGTAGGCGCCAACCGACTCCGTTCTTTGGTGGCCCCTTCGCGCCACCTTCTACTCCTCCCCTAGTC
AGGAAGTTCCCCCCCGCCCCGCAGCTCGCGTCGTGCAGGACGTGACAAATGGAAGTAGCACGTCTCACTA
GTCTCGTGCAGATGGACAGCACCGCTGAGCAATGGAAGCGGGTAGGCCTTTGGGGCAGCGGCCAATAGCA
GCTTTGCTCCTTCGCTTTCTGGGCTCAGAGGCTGGGAAGGGGTGGGTCCGGGGGCGGGCTCAGGGGCGGG
GCGGGCGCCCGAAGGTCCTCCGGAGGCCCGGCATTCTGCACGCTTCAAAAGCGCACGTCTGCCGCGCTGT
TCTCCTCTTCCTCATCTCCGGGCCTTTCGACCTGCATCCATCTAGATCTCGAGCAGCTGAAGCTTACCAT
GACCGAGTACAAGCCCACGGTGCGCCTCGCCACCCGCGACGACGTCCCCAGGGCCGTACGCACCCTCGCC
GCCGCGTTCGCCGACTACCCCGCCACGCGCCACACCGTCGATCCGGACCGCCACATCGAGCGGGTCACCG
AGCTGCAAGAACTCTTCCTCACGCGCGTCGGGCTCGACATCGGCAAGGTGTGGGTCGCGGACGACGGCGC
CGCGGTGGCGGTCTGGACCACGCCGGAGAGCGTCGAAGCGGGGGCGGTGTTCGCCGAGATCGGCCCGCGC
ATGGCCGAGTTGAGCGGTTCCCGGCTGGCCGCGCAGCAACAGATGGAAGGCCTCCTGGCGCCGCACCGGC
CCAAGGAGCCCGCGTGGTTCCTGGCCACCGTCGGCGTCTCGCCCGACCACCAGGGCAAGGGTCTGGGCAG
CGCCGTCGTGCTCCCCGGAGTGGAGGCGGCCGAGCGCGCCGGGGTGCCCGCCTTCCTGGAGACCTCCGCG
CCCCACAACCTCCCCTTCTACGAGCGGCTCGGCTTCACCGTCACCGCCGACGTCGAGGTGCCCGAAGGAC
CGCGCACCTGGTGCATGACCCGCAAGCCCGGTGCCTGACGCCCGCCCCACGACCCGCAGCGCCCGACCGA
AAGGAGCGCACGACCCCATGCATCGATGATATCAGATCCCCGGGATGCAGAAATTGATGATCTATTAAAC
AATAAAGATGTCCACTAAAATGGAAGTTTTTCCTGTCATACTTTGTTAAGAAGGGTGAGAACAGAGTACC
TACATTTTGAATGGAAGGATTGGAGCTACGGGGGTGGGGGTGGGGTGGGATTAGATAAATGCCTGCTCTT
TACTGAAGGCTCTTTACTATTGCTTTATGATAATGTTTCATAGTTGGATATCATAATTTAAACAAGCAAA
ACCAAATTAAGGGCCAGCTCATTCCTCCCACTCATGATCTATAGATCTATAGATCTCTCGTGGGATCATT
GTTTTTCTCTTGATTCCCACTTTGTGGTTCTAAGTACTGTGGTTTCCAAATGTGTCAGTTTCATAGCCTG
AAGAACGAGATCAGCAGCCTCTGTTCCACATACACTTCATTCTCAGTATTGTTTTGCCAAGTTCTAATTC
CATCAGAAGCTGGTCGAGATCCGGAACCCTTAATTCAATTTCTGAGAACTGTCATTCTCGGAAATTGAGG
ATCCTGAAGACCTAGAGAACCTCTTTTTGTGGGTGATTTTTAAATATACTGGGCTGGACATTCCAACCTT
AGCCAGGCATTGGTTAAAAGAGTTAGATGGGATGATGCTCAGACTCATCTGATCAAAGTTCCGAGAGGCA
TAGAAGGAAAAACGAAGGGCCTTAGAGGGGCCTACAAACCAGCAACATGAAATGGACAAACCAATCTGCT
TAAGATCCTGTCATAGTTTTAGATCATTGGTTATCCTGATTTGCAAAGTGATCAAAAGCATTCTAGCCAT
GTGCAACCAAACACCACCAAAAATAAAATCAAACAAAACTAAGTTGTGAAGGAAGGGAGGGAAGGTCATA
GCCTTCTTAAGCAGAGGTGTTCCATTGTTTTAGCCAATCCTTGGTTGAATCTTAGGAATGAACAGTGTCT
CAAGCTCATTCACGTTTCATGACCAACTGGTAGTTGGCACTGAAAAAACTTTTCAGGGCTGTGTGAATTG
TGTGACTGATTGTCCTAGATGCACTACTTTATTTAAAAAATAATGTTCATAAGGAGTCAATATGTAGTTT
AAGAGACAATCAGTGTGTGTCTTATAAATGGTACATCTGTGGTTTTTAATCTGTGCTAGACTTCAAAACT
GTGATCTCCTGTTATTGTATGCAACCTTGAACTCCACCTCTGCAGGGGTTCTTCTGTGATTAAATAGGTT
ATAATTATAAGCAAAATTCAGAGCAACTGAGTACTGATCTAAAAAGATTACCTTTGGCTGGAGGTGAGCT
GCACTGAAACTTTACGACAAAATGTCTCTGGACAAAGAGAGTCAGAGAAGAGAAGCAAAAGGACACTAAT
TCATCTGTAATTTACTGTTGGTAAGCCTAGCAGTAAAGAGACATTGGTCAATTGCTCTGACCCTGATGAA
TTATTAAACTGAGATCATTGTCGTTTATGCTTGCAGATGTTAAATGGAAAAGTTATATATGCATAAACCT
TTTCTTCCTGGATTTGGCAGATATGGCGGCCGCCACCGCGGTGGAGCTCCAATTCGCCCTATAGTGAGTC
GTATTACAATTCACTGGCCGTCGTTTTACAACGTCGTGACTGGGAAAACCCTGGCGTTACCCAACTTAAT
CGCCTTGCAGCACATCCCCCTTTCGCCAGCTGGCGTAATAGCGAAGAGGCCCGCACCGATCGCCCTTCCC
AACAGTTGCGCAGCCTGAATGGCGAATGGAAATTGTAAGCG
Features (pLannotate 1.2.2; 19 found; start..end, strand, type, name):
     16..444     -  rep_origin     f1 ori (sequence partly withheld): f1 bacteriophage origin of replication; arrow indicates direction of (+) strand synthesis
    471..575     +  promoter       AmpR promoter: bla
    576..1436    +  CDS            AmpR: β-lactamase; bla; confers resistance to ampicillin, carbenicillin, and related antibiotics
   1607..2195    +  rep_origin     ori: high-copy-number ColE1/pMB1/pBR322/pUC origin of replication
   2378..2470    +  CDS            lacI (fragment): lac repressor; lacI; The lac repressor binds to the lac operator to inhibit transcription in E. coli. This inhibition can be relieved by adding lactose or isopropyl-β-D-thiogalactopyranoside (IPTG).
   2483..2504    +  protein_bind   CAP binding site: CAP binding activates transcription in the presence of cAMP. E. coli catabolite activator protein
   2519..2549    +  promoter       lac promoter: promoter for the E. coli lac operon
   2557..2573    +  protein_bind   lac operator: The lac repressor binds to the lac operator to inhibit transcription in E. coli. This inhibition can be relieved by adding lactose or isopropyl-β-D-thiogalactopyranoside (IPTG). lac repressor encoded by lacI
   2618..2636    +  promoter       T3 promoter: promoter for bacteriophage T3 RNA polymerase
   2648..2669    -  misc_feature   MCS (fragment): pBluescript multiple cloning site
   3049..3669    +  CDS            OTX2 (fragment): OTX2_HUMAN - Experimental evidence at protein level: Swiss-Prot protein existence level 1. Transcription factor probably involved in the development of the brain and the sense organs. Can bind to the bicoid/BCD target sequence (BTS): 5'-TCTAATCCC-3'. From Homo sapiens (Human).
   3727..4443    +  CDS            EGFP: EGFP is a basic (constitutively fluorescent) green fluorescent protein published in 1996, derived from Aequorea victoria. It is reported to be a rapidly-maturing weak dimer with moderate acid sensitivity.
   4559..5035    +  polyA_signal   hGH poly(A) signal: human growth hormone polyadenylation signal
   5096..5583    +  promoter       PGK promoter: mouse phosphoglycerate kinase 1 promoter
   5623..6222    +  CDS            PuroR (fragment): puromycin N-acetyltransferase; pac from Streptomyces; confers resistance to puromycin
   6300..6752    +  polyA_signal   PGK poly(A) signal: mouse phosphoglycerate kinase 1 polyadenylation signal
   7820..7843    -  misc_feature   MCS (fragment): pBluescript multiple cloning site
   7852..7870    -  promoter       T7 promoter: promoter for bacteriophage T7 RNA polymerase
   7873..8030    +  CDS            lacZα (fragment): LacZα fragment of β-galactosidase; lacZ fragment
