[The description below was written by a language model from this plasmid's Addgene catalogue record and pLannotate feature annotations shown in this document.]
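Description:
PL752-OTX2-LA-p2a-EGFPnls-hGHpA-PGK-puroR-OTX2-RA is an 8,045 bp homology-directed repair donor plasmid designed to knock a P2A-EGFP reporter into the human OTX2 locus. It is built on the PL652 backbone, which the feature table shows to be pBluescript-like: a high-copy ColE1/pUC origin, an f1 origin, an ampicillin resistance gene for selection in E. coli, and remnants of the lac promoter/lacZα region with T3 and T7 promoters flanking the former multiple cloning site. Although catalogued as a mammalian expression vector, it functions as a targeting template rather than a stand-alone expression construct.

The payload sits between the T3 and T7 sites. The left homology arm includes a fragment of the human OTX2 coding sequence, followed closely by EGFP. According to the construct name, the two are linked by a P2A self-cleaving peptide and the EGFP carries a nuclear localisation signal, although neither element is annotated separately in the feature table. After correct integration, EGFP would therefore be co-translated from the endogenous OTX2 transcript and released as a separate nuclear protein, reporting OTX2 expression without its own promoter. A human growth hormone polyadenylation signal terminates this transcript. Downstream, a mouse PGK promoter drives puromycin N-acetyltransferase with a PGK polyadenylation signal, allowing puromycin selection of targeted mammalian cells. The unannotated stretch between this cassette and the T7 side presumably corresponds to the right OTX2 homology arm. No recombinase sites for excising the selection cassette are annotated, and the record does not state which nuclease or guide is used with the donor. The associated work concerns markers of human midbrain dopaminergic neuron differentiation, consistent with use in generating OTX2 reporter cell lines.
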