Addgene plasmid #191690: PL752-OTX2-LA-p2a-EGFPnls-hGHpA-PGK-puroR-OTX2-RA
Purpose: For knocking p2a-EGFP into OTX2 locus
Depositing lab: Yuejun Chen. Publication: Human midbrain dopaminergic neuronal differentiation markers predict cell therapy outcomes in a Parkinson's disease model. Xu P, He H, Gao Q, Zhou Y, Wu Z, Zhang X, Sun L, Hu G, Guan Q, You Z, Zhang X, Zheng W, Xiong M, Chen Y. J Clin Invest. 2022 Jul 15;132(14). pii: 156768. doi: 10.1172/JCI156768. PubMed 35700056.
Backbone
  Vector backbone: PL652 (Plasmid #159456)
  Backbone manufacturer: Yuejun Chen
  Vector type: Mammalian Expression
  Selectable markers: Puromycin
Growth in bacteria
  Bacterial resistance: Ampicillin, 100 μg/mL
  Growth temperature: 37°C
  Growth strain: DH5alpha
  Copy number: High Copy
Gene/Insert
  Gene/Insert name: OTX2 homology arms and p2a-EGFP
  Species: H. sapiens (human)
  Mutation: WT
  Cloning method: Restriction Enzyme; 5′ cloning site Unknown (unknown if destroyed)
Terms and licenses: Academic/Nonprofit Terms; Industry Terms: Not Available to Industry
How to cite: PL752-OTX2-LA-p2a-EGFPnls-hGHpA-PGK-puroR-OTX2-RA was a gift from Yuejun Chen (Addgene plasmid # 191690 ; http://n2t.net/addgene:191690 ; RRID:Addgene_191690)
