>Addgene plasmid #191690 | PL752-OTX2-LA-p2a-EGFPnls-hGHpA-PGK-puroR-OTX2-RA | depositor partial sequence | sequence record 371571 | EGFPnls
ATGGTGAGCAAGGGCGAGGAGCTGTTCACCGGGGTGGTGCCCATCCTGGTCGAGCTGGACGGCGACGTAA
ACGGCCACAAGTTCAGCGTGTCCGGCGAGGGCGAGGGCGATGCCACCTACGGCAAGCTGACCCTGAAGTT
CATCTGCACCACCGGCAAGCTGCCCGTGCCCTGGCCCACCCTCGTGACCACCCTGACCTACGGCGTGCAG
TGCTTCAGCCGCTACCCCGACCACATGAAGCAGCACGACTTCTTCAAGTCCGCCATGCCCGAAGGCTACG
TCCAGGAGCGCACCATCTTCTTCAAGGACGACGGCAACTACAAGACCCGCGCCGAGGTGAAGTTCGAGGG
CGACACCCTGGTGAACCGCATCGAGCTGAAGGGCATCGACTTCAAGGAGGACGGCAACATCCTGGGGCAC
AAGCTGGAGTACAACTACAACAGCCACAACGTCTATATCATGGCCGACAAGCAGAAGAACGGCATCAAGG
TGAACTTCAAGATCCGCCACAACATCGAGGACGGCAGCGTGCAGCTCGCCGACCACTACCAGCAGAACAC
CCCCATCGGCGACGGCCCCGTGCTGCTGCCCGACAACCACTACCTGAGCACCCAGTCCGCCCTGAGCAAA
GACCCCAACGAGAAGCGCGATCACATGGTCCTGCTGGAGTTCGTGACCGCCGCCGGGATCACTCTCGGCA
TGGACGAGCTGTACAAGAAGCGACCTGCCGCCACAAAGAAGGCTGGACAGGCTAAGAAGAAGAAATAA
